>Addgene plasmid #210337 | plvx-mTSPAN9-mCherry | addgene full sequence | sequence record 420328 | Addgene NGS Result
TGGAAGGGCTAATTCACTCCCAAAGAAGACAAGATATCCTTGATCTGTGGATCTACCACACACAAGGCTA
CTTCCCTGATTAGCAGAACTACACACCAGGGCCAGGGGTCAGATATCCACTGACCTTTGGATGGTGCTAC
AAGCTAGTACCAGTTGAGCCAGATAAGGTAGAAGAGGCCAATAAAGGAGAGAACACCAGCTTGTTACACC
CTGTGAGCCTGCATGGGATGGATGACCCGGAGAGAGAAGTGTTAGAGTGGAGGTTTGACAGCCGCCTAGC
ATTTCATCACGTGGCCCGAGAGCTGCATCCGGAGTACTTCAAGAACTGCTGATATCGAGCTTGCTACAAG
GGACTTTCCGCTGGGGACTTTCCAGGGAGGCGTGGCCTGGGCGGGACTGGGGAGTGGCGAGCCCTCAGAT
CCTGCATATAAGCAGCTGCTTTTTGCCTGTACTGGGTCTCTCTGGTTAGACCAGATCTGAGCCTGGGAGC
TCTCTGGCTAACTAGGGAACCCACTGCTTAAGCCTCAATAAAGCTTGCCTTGAGTGCTTCAAGTAGTGTG
TGCCCGTCTGTTGTGTGACTCTGGTAACTAGAGATCCCTCAGACCCTTTTAGTCAGTGTGGAAAATCTCT
AGCAGTGGCGCCCGAACAGGGACTTGAAAGCGAAAGGGAAACCAGAGGAGCTCTCTCGACGCAGGACTCG
GCTTGCTGAAGCGCGCACGGCAAGAGGCGAGGGGCGGCGACTGGTGAGTACGCCAAAAATTTTGACTAGC
GGAGGCTAGAAGGAGAGAGATGGGTGCGAGAGCGTCAGTATTAAGCGGGGGAGAATTAGATCGCGATGGG
AAAAAATTCGGTTAAGGCCAGGGGGAAAGAAAAAATATAAATTAAAACATATAGTATGGGCAAGCAGGGA
GCTAGAACGATTCGCAGTTAATCCTGGCCTGTTAGAAACATCAGAAGGCTGTAGACAAATACTGGGACAG
CTACAACCATCCCTTCAGACAGGATCAGAAGAACTTAGATCATTATATAATACAGTAGCAACCCTCTATT
GTGTGCATCAAAGGATAGAGATAAAAGACACCAAGGAAGCTTTAGACAAGATAGAGGAAGAGCAAAACAA
AAGTAAGACCACCGCACAGCAAGCGGCCGGCCGCTGATCTTCAGACCTGGAGGAGGAGATATGAGGGACA
ATTGGAGAAGTGAATTATATAAATATAAAGTAGTAAAAATTGAACCATTAGGAGTAGCACCCACCAAGGC
AAAGAGAAGAGTGGTGCAGAGAGAAAAAAGAGCAGTGGGAATAGGAGCTTTGTTCCTTGGGTTCTTGGGA
GCAGCAGGAAGCACTATGGGCGCAGCGTCAATGACGCTGACGGTACAGGCCAGACAATTATTGTCTGGTA
TAGTGCAGCAGCAGAACAATTTGCTGAGGGCTATTGAGGCGCAACAGCATCTGTTGCAACTCACAGTCTG
GGGCATCAAGCAGCTCCAGGCAAGAATCCTGGCTGTGGAAAGATACCTAAAGGATCAACAGCTCCTGGGG
ATTTGGGGTTGCTCTGGAAAACTCATTTGCACCACTGCTGTGCCTTGGAATGCTAGTTGGAGTAATAAAT
CTCTGGAACAGATTTGGAATCACACGACCTGGATGGAGTGGGACAGAGAAATTAACAATTACACAAGCTT
AATACACTCCTTAATTGAAGAATCGCAAAACCAGCAAGAAAAGAATGAACAAGAATTATTGGAATTAGAT
AAATGGGCAAGTTTGTGGAATTGGTTTAACATAACAAATTGGCTGTGGTATATAAAATTATTCATAATGA
TAGTAGGAGGCTTGGTAGGTTTAAGAATAGTTTTTGCTGTACTTTCTATAGTGAATAGAGTTAGGCAGGG
ATATTCACCATTATCGTTTCAGACCCACCTCCCAACCCCGAGGGGACCCGACAGGCCCGAAGGAATAGAA
GAAGAAGGTGGAGAGAGAGACAGAGACAGATCCATTCGATTAGTGAACGGATCTCGACGGTATCGCCTTT
AAAAGAAAAGGGGGGATTGGGGGGTACAGTGCAGGGGAAAGAATAGTAGACATAATAGCAACAGACATAC
AAACTAAAGAATTACAAAAACAAATTACAAAAATTCAAAATTTTCGGGTTTATTACAGGGACAGCAGAGA
TCCAGTTTATCGATAAGCTTGGGAGTTCCGCGTTACATAACTTACGGTAAATGGCCCGCCTGGCTGACCG
CCCAACGACCCCCGCCCATTGACGTCAATAATGACGTATGTTCCCATAGTAACGCCAATAGGGACTTTCC
ATTGACGTCAATGGGTGGAGTATTTACGGTAAACTGCCCACTTGGCAGTACATCAAGTGTATCATATGCC
AAGTACGCCCCCTATTGACGTCAATGACGGTAAATGGCCCGCCTGGCATTATGCCCAGTACATGACCTTA
TGGGACTTTCCTACTTGGCAGTACATCTACGTATTAGTCATCGCTATTACCATGGTGATGCGGTTTTGGC
AGTACATCAATGGGCGTGGATAGCGGTTTGACTCACGGGGATTTCCAAGTCTCCACCCCATTGACGTCAA
TGGGAGTTTGTTTTGGCACCAAAATCAACGGGACTTTCCAAAATGTCGTAACAACTCCGCCCCATTGACG
CAAATGGGCGGTAGGCGTGTACGGTGGGAGGTCTATATAAGCAGAGCTCGTTTAGTGAACCGTCAGATCG
CCTGGAGACGCCATCCACGCTGTTTTGACCTCCATAGAAGACACCGACTCTACTAGAGGATCGCTAGCGC
TACCGGACTCAGATCTCGAGAGTTTGTACAGCCACCATGGCCAGGGGCTGTCTCTGCTGCTTGAAGTACA
CGATGTTCCTCTTCAATTTGATATTCTGGCTCTGTGGCTGTGGGCTGCTCGGAGTGGGCATCTGGCTCTC
CGTGTCCCAAGGCAACTTCGCCACCTTCTCCCCCAGCTTCCCCTCACTGTCCGCAGCCAACCTCGTCATC
GCCATCGGCACCATCGTCATGGTGACGGGCTTCCTGGGCTGCCTGGGGGCCATCAAGGAGAACAAGTGTC
TGCTTCTCAGCTTCTTCATCGTGCTGTTGATCATCCTGCTAGCAGAGTTGATTCTGATCATCCTCTTCTT
CGTCTACATGGACAAGGTGAACGAGAATGCCAAGCAGGACCTGAAAGAGGGGCTGCTGCTCTACAACACA
GAGAACAACGTGGGGCTCAAGAACGCCTGGAACATCATCCAGGCCGAGATGCGGTGTTGTGGGGTCACTG
ACTACACAGACTGGTATCCGGTGCTCGGGGAGAACACAGTTCCTGACAGATGCTGCATGGAGAATTCCCA
GGGCTGTGGGCGCAACAGCACCACCCCCTTGTGGAGAACGGGCTGCTACGAAAAAGTGAAGCTGTGGTTT
GATGACAACAAGCACGTGCTAGGCACCGTGGGCATGTGCATCCTCATCATGCAGATCCTGGGAATGGCCT
TTTCCATGACACTGTTCCAGCACATCCACCGGACAGGTAAAAAGTACGACGCGGATCCACCGGTCATGGT
GAGCAAGGGCGAGGAGGATAACATGGCCATCATCAAGGAGTTCATGCGCTTCAAGGTGCACATGGAGGGC
TCCGTGAACGGCCACGAGTTCGAGATCGAGGGCGAGGGCGAGGGCCGCCCCTACGAGGGCACCCAGACCG
CCAAGCTGAAGGTGACCAAGGGTGGCCCCCTGCCCTTCGCCTGGGACATCCTGTCCCCTCAGTTCATGTA
CGGCTCCAAGGCCTACGTGAAGCACCCCGCCGACATCCCCGACTACTTGAAGCTGTCCTTCCCCGAGGGC
TTCAAGTGGGAGCGCGTGATGAACTTCGAGGACGGCGGCGTGGTGACCGTGACCCAGGACTCCTCCCTGC
AGGACGGCGAGTTCATCTACAAGGTGAAGCTGCGCGGCACCAACTTCCCCTCCGACGGCCCCGTAATGCA
GAAGAAGACCATGGGCTGGGAGGCCTCCTCCGAGCGGATGTACCCCGAGGACGGCGCCCTGAAGGGCGAG
ATCAAGCAGAGGCTGAAGCTGAAGGACGGCGGCCACTACGACGCTGAGGTCAAGACCACCTACAAGGCCA
AGAAGCCCGTGCAGCTGCCCGGCGCCTACAACGTCAACATCAAGTTGGACATCACCTCCCACAACGAGGA
CTACACCATCGTGGAACAGTACGAACGCGCCGAGGGCCGCCACTCCACCGGCGGCATGGACGAGCTGTAC
AAGTGAGCGGCCGCGACTCTAGATAATTCTACCGGGTAGGGGAGGCGCTTTTCCCAAGGCAGTCTGGAGC
ATGCGCTTTAGCAGCCCCGCTGGGCACTTGGCGCTACACAAGTGGCCTCTGGCCTCGCACACATTCCACA
TCCACCGGTAGGCGCCAACCGGCTCCGTTCTTTGGTGGCCCCTTCGCGCCACCTTCTACTCCTCCCCTAG
TCAGGAAGTTCCCCCCCGCCCCGCAGCTCGCGTCGTGCAGGACGTGACAAATGGAAGTAGCACGTCTCAC
TAGTCTCGTGCAGATGGACAGCACCGCTGAGCAATGGAAGCGGGTAGGCCTTTGGGGCAGCGGCCAATAG
CAGCTTTGCTCCTTCGCTTTCTGGGCTCAGAGGCTGGGAAGGGGTGGGTCCGGGGGCGGGCTCAGGGGCG
GGCTCAGGGGCGGGGCGGGCGCCCGAAGGTCCTCCGGAGGCCCGGCATTCTGCACGCTTCAAAAGCGCAC
GTCTGCCGCGCTGTTCTCCTCTTCCTCATCTCCGGGCCTTTCGACCTGCAGCCCAAGCTTACCATGACCG
AGTACAAGCCCACGGTGCGCCTCGCCACCCGCGACGACGTCCCCAGGGCCGTACGCACCCTCGCCGCCGC
GTTCGCCGACTACCCCGCCACGCGCCACACCGTCGATCCGGACCGCCACATCGAGCGGGTCACCGAGCTG
CAAGAACTCTTCCTCACGCGCGTCGGGCTCGACATCGGCAAGGTGTGGGTCGCGGACGACGGCGCCGCGG
TGGCGGTCTGGACCACGCCGGAGAGCGTCGAAGCGGGGGCGGTGTTCGCCGAGATCGGCCCGCGCATGGC
CGAGTTGAGCGGTTCCCGGCTGGCCGCGCAGCAACAGATGGAAGGCCTCCTGGCGCCGCACCGGCCCAAG
GAGCCCGCGTGGTTCCTGGCCACCGTCGGCGTCTCGCCCGACCACCAGGGCAAGGGTCTGGGCAGCGCCG
TCGTGCTCCCCGGAGTGGAGGCGGCCGAGCGCGCCGGGGTGCCCGCCTTCCTGGAGACCTCCGCGCCCCG
CAACCTCCCCTTCTACGAGCGGCTCGGCTTCACCGTCACCGCCGACGTCGAGGTGCCCGAAGGACCGCGC
ACCTGGTGCATGACCCGCAAGCCCGGTGCCTGACCGCGTCTGGAACAATCAACCTCTGGATTACAAAATT
TGTGAAAGATTGACTGGTATTCTTAACTATGTTGCTCCTTTTACGCTATGTGGATACGCTGCTTTAATGC
CTTTGTATCATGCTATTGCTTCCCGTATGGCTTTCATTTTCTCCTCCTTGTATAAATCCTGGTTGCTGTC
TCTTTATGAGGAGTTGTGGCCCGTTGTCAGGCAACGTGGCGTGGTGTGCACTGTGTTTGCTGACGCAACC
CCCACTGGTTGGGGCATTGCCACCACCTGTCAGCTCCTTTCCGGGACTTTCGCTTTCCCCCTCCCTATTG
CCACGGCGGAACTCATCGCCGCCTGCCTTGCCCGCTGCTGGACAGGGGCTCGGCTGTTGGGCACTGACAA
TTCCGTGGTGTTGTCGGGGAAGCTGACGTCCTTTCCATGGCTGCTCGCCTGTGTTGCCACCTGGATTCTG
CGCGGGACGTCCTTCTGCTACGTCCCTTCGGCCCTCAATCCAGCGGACCTTCCTTCCCGCGGCCTGCTGC
CGGCTCTGCGGCCTCTTCCGCGTCTTCGCCTTCGCCCTCAGACGAGTCGGATCTCCCTTTGGGCCGCCTC
CCCGCCTGGAATTAATTCTGCAGTCGAGACCTAGAAAAACATGGAGCAATCACAAGTAGCAATACAGCAG
CTACCAATGCTGATTGTGCCTGGCTAGAAGCACAAGAGGAGGAGGAGGTGGGTTTTCCAGTCACACCTCA
GGTACCTTTAAGACCAATGACTTACAAGGCAGCTGTAGATCTTAGCCACTTTTTAAAAGAAAAGAGGGGA
CTGGAAGGGCTAATTCACTCCCAACGAAGACAAGATATCCTTGATCTGTGGATCTACCACACACAAGGCT
ACTTCCCTGATTAGCAGAACTACACACCAGGGCCAGGGGTCAGATATCCACTGACCTTTGGATGGTGCTA
CAAGCTAGTACCAGTTGAGCCAGATAAGGTAGAAGAGGCCAATAAAGGAGAGAACACCAGCTTGTTACAC
CCTGTGAGCCTGCATGGGATGGATGACCCGGAGAGAGAAGTGTTAGAGTGGAGGTTTGACAGCCGCCTAG
CATTTCATCACGTGGCCCGAGAGCTGCATCCGGAGTACTTCAAGAACTGCTGATATCGAGCTTGCTACAA
GGGACTTTCCGCTGGGGACTTTCCAGGGAGGCGTGGCCTGGGCGGGACTGGGGAGTGGCGAGCCCTCAGA
TCCTGCATATAAGCAGCTGCTTTTTGCCTGTACTGGGTCTCTCTGGTTAGACCAGATCTGAGCCTGGGAG
CTCTCTGGCTAACTAGGGAACCCACTGCTTAAGCCTCAATAAAGCTTGCCTTGAGTGCTTCAAGTAGTGT
GTGCCCGTCTGTTGTGTGACTCTGGTAACTAGAGATCCCTCAGACCCTTTTAGTCAGTGTGGAAAATCTC
TAGCAGTAGTAGTTCATGTCATCTTATTATTCAGTATTTATAACTTGCAAAGAAATGAATATCAGAGAGT
GAGAGGCCTTGACATTGCTAGCGTTTTACCGTCGACCTCTAGCTAGAGCTTGGCGTAATCATGGTCATAG
CTGTTTCCTGTGTGAAATTGTTATCCGCTCACAATTCCACACAACATACGAGCCGGAAGCATAAAGTGTA
AAGCCTGGGGTGCCTAATGAGTGAGCTAACTCACATTAATTGCGTTGCGCTCACTGCCCGCTTTCCAGTC
GGGAAACCTGTCGTGCCAGCTGCATTAATGAATCGGCCAACGCGCGGGGAGAGGCGGTTTGCGTATTGGG
CGCTCTTCCGCTTCCTCGCTCACTGACTCGCTGCGCTCGGTCGTTCGGCTGCGGCGAGCGGTATCAGCTC
ACTCAAAGGCGGTAATACGGTTATCCACAGAATCAGGGGATAACGCAGGAAAGAACATGTGAGCAAAAGG
CCAGCAAAAGGCCAGGAACCGTAAAAAGGCCGCGTTGCTGGCGTTTTTCCATAGGCTCCGCCCCCCTGAC
GAGCATCACAAAAATCGACGCTCAAGTCAGAGGTGGCGAAACCCGACAGGACTATAAAGATACCAGGCGT
TTCCCCCTGGAAGCTCCCTCGTGCGCTCTCCTGTTCCGACCCTGCCGCTTACCGGATACCTGTCCGCCTT
TCTCCCTTCGGGAAGCGTGGCGCTTTCTCATAGCTCACGCTGTAGGTATCTCAGTTCGGTGTAGGTCGTT
CGCTCCAAGCTGGGCTGTGTGCACGAACCCCCCGTTCAGCCCGACCGCTGCGCCTTATCCGGTAACTATC
GTCTTGAGTCCAACCCGGTAAGACACGACTTATCGCCACTGGCAGCAGCCACTGGTAACAGGATTAGCAG
AGCGAGGTATGTAGGCGGTGCTACAGAGTTCTTGAAGTGGTGGCCTAACTACGGCTACACTAGAAGAACA
GTATTTGGTATCTGCGCTCTGCTGAAGCCAGTTACCTTCGGAAAAAGAGTTGGTAGCTCTTGATCCGGCA
AACAAACCACCGCTGGTAGCGGTGGTTTTTTTGTTTGCAAGCAGCAGATTACGCGCAGAAAAAAAGGATC
TCAAGAAGATCCTTTGATCTTTTCTACGGGGTCTGACGCTCAGTGGAACGAAAACTCACGTTAAGGGATT
TTGGTCATGAGATTATCAAAAAGGATCTTCACCTAGATCCTTTTAAATTAAAAATGAAGTTTTAAATCAA
TCTAAAGTATATATGAGTAAACTTGGTCTGACAGTTACCAATGCTTAATCAGTGAGGCACCTATCTCAGC
GATCTGTCTATTTCGTTCATCCATAGTTGCCTGACTCCCCGTCGTGTAGATAACTACGATACGGGAGGGC
TTACCATCTGGCCCCAGTGCTGCAATGATACCGCGAGACCCACGCTCACCGGCTCCAGATTTATCAGCAA
TAAACCAGCCAGCCGGAAGGGCCGAGCGCAGAAGTGGTCCTGCAACTTTATCCGCCTCCATCCAGTCTAT
TAATTGTTGCCGGGAAGCTAGAGTAAGTAGTTCGCCAGTTAATAGTTTGCGCAACGTTGTTGCCATTGCT
ACAGGCATCGTGGTGTCACGCTCGTCGTTTGGTATGGCTTCATTCAGCTCCGGTTCCCAACGATCAAGGC
GAGTTACATGATCCCCCATGTTGTGCAAAAAAGCGGTTAGCTCCTTCGGTCCTCCGATCGTTGTCAGAAG
TAAGTTGGCCGCAGTGTTATCACTCATGGTTATGGCAGCACTGCATAATTCTCTTACTGTCATGCCATCC
GTAAGATGCTTTTCTGTGACTGGTGAGTACTCAACCAAGTCATTCTGAGAATAGTGTATGCGGCGACCGA
GTTGCTCTTGCCCGGCGTCAATACGGGATAATACCGCGCCACATAGCAGAACTTTAAAAGTGCTCATCAT
TGGAAAACGTTCTTCGGGGCGAAAACTCTCAAGGATCTTACCGCTGTTGAGATCCAGTTCGATGTAACCC
ACTCGTGCACCCAACTGATCTTCAGCATCTTTTACTTTCACCAGCGTTTCTGGGTGAGCAAAAACAGGAA
GGCAAAATGCCGCAAAAAAGGGAATAAGGGCGACACGGAAATGTTGAATACTCATACTCTTCCTTTTTCA
ATATTATTGAAGCATTTATCAGGGTTATTGTCTCATGAGCGGATACATATTTGAATGTATTTAGAAAAAT
AAACAAATAGGGGTTCCGCGCACATTTCCCCGAAAAGTGCCACCTGACGTCGACGGATCGGGAGATCAAC
TTGTTTATTGCAGCTTATAATGGTTACAAATAAAGCAATAGCATCACAAATTTCACAAATAAAGCATTTT
TTTCACTGCATTCTAGTTGTGGTTTGTCCAAACTCATCAATGTATCTTATCATGTCTGGATCAACTGGAT
AACTCAAGCTAACCAAAATCATCCCAAACTTCCCACCCCATACCCTATTACCACTGCCAATTACCTGTGG
TTTCATTTACTCTAAACCTGTGATTCCTCTGAATTATTTTCATTTTAAAGAAATTGTATTTGTTAAATAT
GTACTACAAACTTAGTAGT
Features (pLannotate 1.2.2; 25 found; start..end, strand, type, name):
    377..634     +  LTR            5' LTR (truncated): truncated 5' long terminal repeat (LTR) from HIV-1
    681..806     +  misc_feature   HIV-1 Ψ: packaging signal of human immunodeficiency virus type 1
    790..1128    +  CDS            HIV-1 gag (fragment): gag protein from human immunodeficiency virus 1; gag
   1303..1536    +  misc_feature   RRE: The Rev response element (RRE) of HIV-1 allows for Rev-dependent mRNA export from the nucleus to the cytoplasm.
   1913..2013    +  CDS            Rev (fragment): human immunodeficiency virus 1 (HIV-1) Rev protein; rev; enhances nuclear export of unspliced and incompletely spliced viral mRNAs
   2028..2143    +  misc_feature   cPPT/CTS: central polypurine tract and central termination sequence of HIV-1 (lacking the first T)
   2201..2504    +  enhancer       CMV enhancer: human cytomegalovirus immediate early enhancer
   2505..2708    +  promoter       CMV promoter: human cytomegalovirus (CMV) immediate early promoter
   2793..2820    +  misc_feature   MCS (fragment): multiple cloning site
   2837..3553    +  CDS            Tspan9: TSN9_MOUSE - Also known as Net5. Experimental evidence at protein level: Swiss-Prot protein existence level 1. From Mus musculus (Mouse).
   3566..4273    +  CDS            mCherry: mCherry is a basic (constitutively fluorescent) red fluorescent protein published in 2004, derived from Discosoma sp.. It is reported to be a very rapidly-maturing monomer with low acid sensitivity.
   4304..4803    +  promoter       PGK promoter: mouse phosphoglycerate kinase 1 promoter
   4824..5423    +  CDS            PuroR: puromycin N-acetyltransferase; pac from Streptomyces alboniger; confers resistance to puromycin
   5437..6025    +  misc_feature   WPRE: woodchuck hepatitis virus posttranscriptional regulatory element
   6042..6560    +  CDS            nef (fragment): NEF_HV1BR - Experimental evidence at protein level: Swiss-Prot protein existence level 1. Extracellular Nef protein targets CD4(+) T-lymphocytes for apoptosis by interacting with CXCR4 surface receptors (PubMed:14990729). From Human immunodeficiency virus type 1 group M subtype B (isolate BRU/LAI) (HIV-1).
   6608..6865    +  LTR            5' LTR (truncated): truncated 5' long terminal repeat (LTR) from HIV-1
   7018..7034    -  protein_bind   lac operator: The lac repressor binds to the lac operator to inhibit transcription in E. coli. This inhibition can be relieved by adding lactose or isopropyl-β-D-thiogalactopyranoside (IPTG). lac repressor encoded by lacI
   7042..7072    -  promoter       lac promoter: promoter for the E. coli lac operon
   7087..7108    -  protein_bind   CAP binding site: CAP binding activates transcription in the presence of cAMP. E. coli catabolite activator protein
   7121..7213    -  CDS            lacI (fragment): lac repressor; lacI; The lac repressor binds to the lac operator to inhibit transcription in E. coli. This inhibition can be relieved by adding lactose or isopropyl-β-D-thiogalactopyranoside (IPTG).
   7396..7984    -  rep_origin     ori: high-copy-number ColE1/pMB1/pBR322/pUC origin of replication
   8155..9015    -  CDS            AmpR: β-lactamase; bla; confers resistance to ampicillin, carbenicillin, and related antibiotics
   9016..9120    -  promoter       AmpR promoter: bla
   9168..9302    +  polyA_signal   SV40 poly(A) signal: SV40 polyadenylation signal
   9469..329     +  CDS            nef (fragment) (across the origin): NEF_HV1BR - Experimental evidence at protein level: Swiss-Prot protein existence level 1. Extracellular Nef protein targets CD4(+) T-lymphocytes for apoptosis by interacting with CXCR4 surface receptors (PubMed:14990729). From Human immunodeficiency virus type 1 group M subtype B (isolate BRU/LAI) (HIV-1).
