[The description below was written by a language model from this plasmid's Addgene catalogue record and pLannotate feature annotations shown in this document.]
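Description:
plvx-mTSPAN9-mCherry is a mammalian expression plasmid for overexpressing mouse tetraspanin 9 (Tspan9) as a red fluorescent fusion protein. The catalogue entry lists the backbone as pB-CAG-BGH, but the annotated 9,469 nt sequence does not match that description. No CAG promoter or BGH terminator was detected. Instead, the layout is that of an HIV-1-based lentiviral transfer vector, consistent with the "plvx" in the name. The discrepancy should be kept in mind, and the sequence-derived features are followed here. In bacteria the plasmid is maintained through a high-copy ColE1/pUC-type origin and selected with ampicillin via β-lactamase. Remnants of the lac promoter/operator region are also present in the backbone.

The viral portion is bounded by two HIV-1 LTR segments, with adjacent nef-derived fragments that probably reflect LTR U3-region sequence. It contains the Ψ packaging signal with a partial gag sequence, the Rev response element for Rev-dependent nuclear export of the genomic RNA, and the cPPT/CTS, which aids nuclear import of the reverse-transcribed genome. Within this frame, the CMV enhancer and immediate-early promoter drive the Tspan9 coding sequence, followed closely by mCherry as a C-terminal tag. A separate mouse PGK promoter then expresses puromycin N-acetyltransferase, allowing selection of transduced or transfected cells. A WPRE lies ahead of the 3′ LTR to enhance transcript stability and expression.

The construct can be used for transient transfection or, with packaging functions supplied in trans, for generating lentivirus to make stable lines expressing the fusion. The associated publication concerns migrasome-mediated mitochondrial quality control, suggesting use as a fluorescent tetraspanin marker in that setting, though the record states only overexpression.
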