Addgene plasmid #210337: plvx-mTSPAN9-mCherry
Purpose: Overexpression of mTSPAN9
Depositing lab: Li Yu. Depositing organization: Tsinghua University. Publication: Mitocytosis, a migrasome-mediated mitochondrial quality-control process. Jiao H, Jiang D, Hu X, Du W, Ji L, Yang Y, Li X, Sho T, Wang X, Li Y, Wu YT, Wei YH, Hu X, Yu L. Cell. 2021 May 27;184(11):2896-2910.e13. doi: 10.1016/j.cell.2021.04.027. PubMed 34048705.
Backbone
  Vector backbone: pB-CAG-BGH
  Vector type: Mammalian Expression
Growth in bacteria
  Bacterial resistance: Ampicillin, 100 μg/mL
  Growth temperature: 37°C
  Growth strain: DH5alpha
  Copy number: High Copy
Gene/Insert
  Gene/Insert name: mTSPAN9
  Species: M. musculus (mouse)
  Entrez Gene: Tspan9 (a.k.a. 6720474K14Rik, 9430079M16Rik, AU018597, Tspan-9)
  Tag / fusion protein: mCherry (C terminal on insert)
  Cloning method: Restriction Enzyme; 5′ cloning site Unknown (unknown if destroyed)
Terms and licenses: Academic/Nonprofit Terms; Industry Terms: Not Available to Industry
How to cite: plvx-mTSPAN9-mCherry was a gift from Li Yu (Addgene plasmid # 210337 ; http://n2t.net/addgene:210337 ; RRID:Addgene_210337)
